>Addgene plasmid #250672 | pAAV-hSyn-rtTA3G-TetOn3G | addgene full sequence | sequence record 496867 | Addgene NGS Result
CCAGCAACGCGGCCTTTTTACGGTTCCTGGCCTTTTGCTGGCCTTTTGCTCACATGTCCTGCAGGCAGCT
GCGCGCTCGCTCGCTCACTGAGGCCGCCCGGGCGTCGGGCGACCTTTGGTCGCCCGGCCTCAGTGAGCGA
GCGAGCGCGCAGAGAGGGAGTGGCCAACTCCATCACTAGGGGTTCCTGCGGCCGCACGCGTTCTAGAAAT
ATTAAGGTACGGGAGGTACTTGGAGCGGCCGCAATAAAATATCTTTATTTTCATTACATCTGTGTGTTGG
TTTTTTGTGTGAATCGATAGTACTAACATACGCTCTCCATCAAAACAAAACGAAACAAAACAAACTAGCA
AAATAGGCTGTCCCCAGTGCAAGTGCAGGTGCCAGAACATTTCTCTATTCTAGACTCGAGCTGCAGAGGG
CCCTGCGTATGAGTGCAAGTGGGTTTTAGGACCAGGATGAGGCGGGGTGGGGGTGCCTACCTGACGACCG
ACCCCGACCCACTGGACAAGCACCCAACCCCCATTCCCCAAATTGCGCATCCCCTATCAGAGAGGGGGAG
GGGAAACAGGATGCGGCGAGGCGCGTGCGCACTGCCAGCTTCAGCACCGCGGACAGTGCCTTCGCCCCCG
CCTGGCGGCGCGCGCCACCGCCGCCTCAGCACTGAAGGCGCGCTGACGTCACTCGCCGGTCCCCCGCAAA
CTCCCCTTCCCGGCCACCTTGGTCGCGTCCGCGCCGCCGCCGGCCCAGCCGGACCGCACCACGCGAGGCG
CGAGATAGGGGGGCACGGGCGCGACCATCTGCGCTGCGGCGCCGGCGACTCAGCGCTGCCTCAGTCTGCG
GTGGGCAGCGGAGGAGTCGTGTCGTGCCTGAGAGCGCAGTCGAATTCGCCACCATGTCTAGACTGGACAA
GAGCAAAGTCATAAACTCTGCTCTGGAATTACTCAATGGAGTCGGTATCGAAGGCCTGACGACAAGGAAA
CTCGCTCAAAAGCTGGGAGTTGAGCAGCCTACCCTGTACTGGCACGTGAAGAACAAGCGGGCCCTGCTCG
ATGCCCTGCCAATCGAGATGCTGGACAGGCATCATACCCACTCCTGCCCCCTGGAAGGCGAGTCATGGCA
AGACTTTCTGCGGAACAACGCCAAGTCATACCGCTGTGCTCTCCTCTCACATCGCGACGGGGCTAAAGTG
CATCTCGGCACCCGCCCAACAGAGAAACAGTACGAAACCCTGGAAAATCAGCTCGCGTTCCTGTGTCAGC
AAGGCTTCTCCCTGGAGAACGCACTGTACGCTCTGTCCGCCGTGGGCCACTTTACACTGGGCTGCGTATT
GGAGGAACAGGAGCATCAAGTAGCAAAAGAGGAAAGAGAGACACCTACCACCGATTCTATGCCCCCACTT
CTGAAACAAGCAATTGAGCTGTTCGACCGGCAGGGAGCCGAACCTGCCTTCCTTTTCGGCCTGGAACTAA
TCATATGTGGCCTGGAGAAACAGCTAAAGTGCGAAAGCGGCGGGCCGACCGACGCCCTTGACGATTTTGA
CTTAGACATGCTCCCAGCCGATGCCCTTGACGACTTTGACCTTGATATGCTGCCTGCTGACGCTCTTGAC
GATTTTGACCTTGACATGCTCCCCGGGTAAAAGCTTATCGATAATCAACCTCTGGATTACAAAATTTGTG
AAAGATTGACTGGTATTCTTAACTATGTTGCTCCTTTTACGCTATGTGGATACGCTGCTTTAATGCCTTT
GTATCATGCTATTGCTTCCCGTATGGCTTTCATTTTCTCCTCCTTGTATAAATCCTGGTTGCTGTCTCTT
TATGAGGAGTTGTGGCCCGTTGTCAGGCAACGTGGCGTGGTGTGCACTGTGTTTGCTGACGCAACCCCCA
CTGGTTGGGGCATTGCCACCACCTGTCAGCTCCTTTCCGGGACTTTCGCTTTCCCCCTCCCTATTGCCAC
GGCGGAACTCATCGCCGCCTGCCTTGCCCGCTGCTGGACAGGGGCTCGGCTGTTGGGCACTGACAATTCC
GTGGTGTTGTCGGGGAAATCATCGTCCTTTCCTTGGCTGCTCGCCTGTGTTGCCACCTGGATTCTGCGCG
GGACGCCCTTCTGCTACGTCCCTTCGGCCCTCAATCCAGCGGACCTTCCTTCCCGCGGCCTGCTGCCGGC
TCTGCGGCCTCTTCCGCGTCTTCGCCTTCGCCCTCAGACGAGTCGGATCTCCCTTTGGGCCGCCTCCCCG
CATCGATACCGTCGACTAGAGCTCGCTGATCAGCCTCGACTGTGCCTTCTAGTTGCCAGCCATCTGTTGT
TTGCCCCTCCCCCGTGCCTTCCTTGACCCTGGAAGGTGCCACTCCCACTGTCCTTTCCTAATAAAATGAG
GAAATTGCATCGCATTGTCTGAGTAGGTGTCATTCTATTCTGGGGGGTGGGGTGGGGCAGGACAGCAAGG
GGGAGGATTGGGAAGACAATAGCAGGCATGCTGGGGAGAGATCTGAGGAACCCCTAGTGATGGAGTTGGC
CACTCCCTCTCTGCGCGCTCGCTCGCTCACTGAGGCCGGGCGACCAAAGGTCGCCCGACGCCCGGGCTTT
GCCCGGGCGGCCTCAGTGAGCGAGCGAGCGCGCAGAGAGGGAGTGGCCCCCCCCCCCCCCCCCCCCCTGC
AGCCTGGCGTAATAGCGAAGAGGCCCGCACCGATCGCCCTTCCCAACAGTTGCGCAGCCTGAATGGCGAA
TGG
[124 nt withheld, positions 2734-2857]
C
[91 nt withheld, positions 2859-2949]
A
[49 nt withheld, positions 2951-2999]
CCTTTGACGTTGGAGTCCACGTTCTTT
[37 nt withheld, positions 3027-3063]
ACCCTATCTCGGTCTATTCTTTTGATTTATAAGGGATTTTGCCGATTTCGGCCTATTGGTTAAAAAATGA
GCTGATTTAACAAAAATTTAACGCGAATTTTAACAAAATATTAACGCTTACAATTTCCTGATGCGGTATT
TTCTCCTTACGCATCTGTGCGGTATTTCACACCGCATATGGTGCACTCTCAGTACAATCTGCTCTGATGC
CGCATAGTTAAGCCAGCCCCGACACCCGCCAACACCCGCTGACGCGCCCTGACGGGCTTGTCTGCTCCCG
GCATCCGCTTACAGACAAGCTGTGACCGTCTCCGGGAGCTGCATGTGTCAGAGGTTTTCACCGTCATCAC
CGAAACGCGCGAGACGAAAGGGCCTCGTGATACGCCTATTTTTATAGGTTAATGTCATGATAATAATGGT
TTCTTAGACGTCAGGTGGCACTTTTCGGGGAAATGTGCGCGGAACCCCTATTTGTTTATTTTTCTAAATA
CATTCAAATATGTATCCGCTCATGAGACAATAACCCTGATAAATGCTTCAATAATATTGAAAAAGGAAGA
GTATGAGTATTCAACATTTCCGTGTCGCCCTTATTCCCTTTTTTGCGGCATTTTGCCTTCCTGTTTTTGC
TCACCCAGAAACGCTGGTGAAAGTAAAAGATGCTGAAGATCAGTTGGGTGCACGAGTGGGTTACATCGAA
CTGGATCTCAACAGCGGTAAGATCCTTGAGAGTTTTCGCCCCGAAGAACGTTTTCCAATGATGAGCACTT
TTAAAGTTCTGCTATGTGGCGCGGTATTATCCCGTATTGACGCCGGGCAAGAGCAACTCGGTCGCCGCAT
ACACTATTCTCAGAATGACTTGGTTGAGTACTCACCAGTCACAGAAAAGCATCTTACGGATGGCATGACA
GTAAGAGAATTATGCAGTGCTGCCATAACCATGAGTGATAACACTGCGGCCAACTTACTTCTGACAACGA
TCGGAGGACCGAAGGAGCTAACCGCTTTTTTGCACAACATGGGGGATCATGTAACTCGCCTTGATCGTTG
GGAACCGGAGCTGAATGAAGCCATACCAAACGACGAGCGTGACACCACGATGCCTGTAGCAATGGCAACA
ACGTTGCGCAAACTATTAACTGGCGAACTACTTACTCTAGCTTCCCGGCAACAATTAATAGACTGGATGG
AGGCGGATAAAGTTGCAGGACCACTTCTGCGCTCGGCCCTTCCGGCTGGCTGGTTTATTGCTGATAAATC
TGGAGCCGGTGAGCGTGGGTCTCGCGGTATCATTGCAGCACTGGGGCCAGATGGTAAGCCCTCCCGTATC
GTAGTTATCTACACGACGGGGAGTCAGGCAACTATGGATGAACGAAATAGACAGATCGCTGAGATAGGTG
CCTCACTGATTAAGCATTGGTAACTGTCAGACCAAGTTTACTCATATATACTTTAGATTGATTTAAAACT
TCATTTTTAATTTAAAAGGATCTAGGTGAAGATCCTTTTTGATAATCTCATGACCAAAATCCCTTAACGT
GAGTTTTCGTTCCACTGAGCGTCAGACCCCGTAGAAAAGATCAAAGGATCTTCTTGAGATCCTTTTTTTC
TGCGCGTAATCTGCTGCTTGCAAACAAAAAAACCACCGCTACCAGCGGTGGTTTGTTTGCCGGATCAAGA
GCTACCAACTCTTTTTCCGAAGGTAACTGGCTTCAGCAGAGCGCAGATACCAAATACTGTTCTTCTAGTG
TAGCCGTAGTTAGGCCACCACTTCAAGAACTCTGTAGCACCGCCTACATACCTCGCTCTGCTAATCCTGT
TACCAGTGGCTGCTGCCAGTGGCGATAAGTCGTGTCTTACCGGGTTGGACTCAAGACGATAGTTACCGGA
TAAGGCGCAGCGGTCGGGCTGAACGGGGGGTTCGTGCACACAGCCCAGCTTGGAGCGAACGACCTACACC
GAACTGAGATACCTACAGCGTGAGCTATGAGAAAGCGCCACGCTTCCCGAAGGGAGAAAGGCGGACAGGT
ATCCGGTAAGCGGCAGGGTCGGAACAGGAGAGCGCACGAGGGAGCTTCCAGGGGGAAACGCCTGGTATCT
TTATAGTCCTGTCGGGTTTCGCCACCTCTGACTTGAGCGTCGATTTTTGTGATGCTCGTCAGGGGGGCGG
AGCCTATGGAAAAACG
Features (pLannotate 1.2.2; 17 found; start..end, strand, type, name):
     69..96      +  repeat_region  AAV2 ITR (fragment): inverted terminal repeat of adeno-associated virus serotype 2 inverted
    125..152     +  repeat_region  AAV2 ITR (fragment): inverted terminal repeat of adeno-associated virus serotype 2 inverted
    243..291     +  polyA_signal   poly(A) signal: synthetic polyadenylation signal
    305..396     +  misc_feature   pause site: RNA polymerase II transcriptional pause signal from the human α2 globin gene
    432..879     +  promoter       hSyn promoter: human synapsin I promoter; confers neuron-specific expression (Kügler et al., 2003)
    894..1640    +  CDS            Tet-On® 3G: modified rtTA protein that binds tightly to promoters containing the tet operator in the presence of doxycycline
   1653..2241    +  misc_feature   WPRE: woodchuck hepatitis virus posttranscriptional regulatory element
   2280..2487    +  polyA_signal   bGH poly(A) signal: bovine growth hormone polyadenylation signal
   2496..2625    +  repeat_region  AAV2 ITR (fragment): inverted terminal repeat of adeno-associated virus serotype 2 inverted
   2636..2657    -  promoter       chicken β-actin promoter (fragment): contains a 21-bp deletion relative to the standard chicken β-actin promoter
   2664..2730    +  CDS            lacZα (fragment): LacZα fragment of β-galactosidase; lacZ fragment
   2734..3162    +  rep_origin     f1 ori (sequence partly withheld): f1 bacteriophage origin of replication; arrow indicates direction of (+) strand synthesis
   3190..3289    -  misc_feature   bom (fragment): basis of mobility region from pBR322
   3391..3426    -  CDS            rop (fragment): Rop protein, which maintains plasmids at low copy number; rop
   3521..3625    +  promoter       AmpR promoter: bla
   3626..4486    +  CDS            AmpR: β-lactamase; bla; confers resistance to ampicillin, carbenicillin, and related antibiotics
   4657..5245    +  rep_origin     ori: high-copy-number ColE1/pMB1/pBR322/pUC origin of replication
