[The description below was written by a language model from this plasmid's Addgene catalogue record and pLannotate feature annotations shown in this document.]
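Description:
pAAV-hSyn-rtTA3G-TetOn3G is an adeno-associated virus transfer plasmid built on a pAAV-hSyn backbone and designed to express the Tet-On 3G reverse tetracycline transactivator in neurons. It is propagated in bacteria as a high-copy plasmid through a ColE1/pUC-type origin and selected with ampicillin via the β-lactamase gene and its native promoter. An f1 phage origin is also present. The short lacZα, bom, rop and chicken β-actin promoter matches in the annotation appear to be backbone remnants rather than functional parts.

The payload lies between AAV2 inverted terminal repeats, which allow the intervening DNA to be replicated and packaged into recombinant AAV particles when helper functions are supplied. The ITRs are annotated only as fragments, two very short matches on the left and a longer one on the right. Just inside the left ITR sit a synthetic polyadenylation signal and a human α2-globin transcriptional pause site, an arrangement generally used to block read-through transcription from upstream sequence into the cassette. The human synapsin I promoter then drives the synthetic Tet-On 3G (rtTA) coding sequence, restricting expression to neurons. This is followed by a WPRE to boost transcript stability and expression, and a bovine growth hormone polyadenylation signal.

The encoded activator binds tet-operator-containing promoters only in the presence of doxycycline, so this construct serves as the driver half of a two-component system. Delivered by transfection or as AAV alongside a separate TRE-controlled responder, it allows doxycycline-inducible transgene activation in neurons. No reporter or tag is annotated.
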