Addgene plasmid #250672: pAAV-hSyn-rtTA3G-TetOn3G
Purpose: Drive Tet-ON activator expression from human synapsin promoter for doxycycline-inducible transgene activation
Depositing lab: Changyang Linghu. Depositing organization: University of Michigan. Publication: Scalable and multiplexed recorders of gene regulation dynamics across weeks. Zheng L, Shi D, Yan Y, Zhou B, Lim J, Hou Y, An B, Adhinarta JK, Lin M, Ko B, Joesten WC, Gautam M, Huez EDM, Kim EC, Klyder EG, Chang B, Pitchiaya S, Roberts MT, Cai DJ, Boyden ES, Wei D, Lio P, Linghu C. Nature. 2026 Jan 26. doi: 10.1038/s41586-026-10156-9. PubMed 41588170.
Backbone
  Vector backbone: pAAV-hSyn
  Backbone manufacturer: Epoch Life Science, Inc.
  Vector type: Mammalian Expression, AAV
Growth in bacteria
  Bacterial resistance: Ampicillin, 100 μg/mL
  Growth temperature: 37°C
  Growth strain: NEB Stable
  Copy number: High Copy
Gene/Insert
  Gene/Insert name: rtTA3G-TetOn3G
  Species: Synthetic
  Promoter: hSyn
  Cloning method: Gibson Cloning
  Sequencing primers: 5′ aattcgccaccatgtctagactggacaagagcaaagt; 3′ ggttgattatcgataagcttttacccgggga
Terms and licenses: Academic/Nonprofit Terms; Industry Terms: Not Available to Industry
Depositor comments: Please visit https://doi.org/10.1101/2025.05.10.653182 for bioRxiv preprint.
How to cite: pAAV-hSyn-rtTA3G-TetOn3G was a gift from Changyang Linghu (Addgene plasmid # 250672 ; http://n2t.net/addgene:250672 ; RRID:Addgene_250672)
